>Addgene plasmid #71691 | pJK699 | depositor full sequence | sequence record 129671 | pJK699 sequence 4898 bps
TGGCGAATGGG
[124 nt withheld, positions 12-135]
C
[91 nt withheld, positions 137-227]
A
[49 nt withheld, positions 229-277]
CCTTTGACGTTGGAGTCCACGTTCTTT
[37 nt withheld, positions 305-341]
ACCCTATCTCGGTCTATTCTTTTGATTTATAAGGGATTTTGCCGATTTCGGCCTATTGGTTAAAAAATGA
GCTGATTTAACAAAAATTTAACGCGAATTTTAACAAAATATTAACGTTTACAATTTCAGGTGGCACTTTT
CGGGGAAATGTGCGCGGAACCCCTATTTGTTTATTTTTCTAAATACATTCAAATATGTATCCGCTCATGA
GACAATAACCCTGATAAATGCTTCAATAATATTGAAAAAGGAAGAGTATGAGTATTCAACATTTCCGTGT
CGCCCTTATTCCCTTTTTTGCGGCATTTTGCCTTCCTGTTTTTGCTCACCCAGAAACGCTGGTGAAAGTA
AAAGATGCTGAAGATCAGTTGGGTGCACGAGTGGGTTACATCGAACTGGATCTCAACAGCGGTAAGATCC
TTGAGAGTTTTCGCCCCGAAGAACGTTTTCCAATGATGAGCACTTTTAAAGTTCTGCTATGTGGCGCGGT
ATTATCCCGTATTGACGCCGGGCAAGAGCAACTCGGTCGCCGCATACACTATTCTCAGAATGACTTGGTT
GAGTACTCACCAGTCACAGAAAAGCATCTTACGGATGGCATGACAGTAAGAGAATTATGCAGTGCTGCCA
TAACCATGAGTGATAACACTGCGGCCAACTTACTTCTGACAACGATCGGAGGACCGAAGGAGCTAACCGC
TTTTTTGCACAACATGGGGGATCATGTAACTCGCCTTGATCGTTGGGAACCGGAGCTGAATGAAGCCATA
CCAAACGACGAGCGTGACACCACGATGCCTGCAGCAATGGCAACAACGTTGCGCAAACTATTAACTGGCG
AACTACTTACTCTAGCTTCCCGGCAACAATTAATAGACTGGATGGAGGCGGATAAAGTTGCAGGACCACT
TCTGCGCTCGGCCCTTCCGGCTGGCTGGTTTATTGCTGATAAATCTGGAGCCGGTGAGCGTGGGTCTCGC
GGTATCATTGCAGCACTGGGGCCAGATGGTAAGCCCTCCCGTATCGTAGTTATCTACACGACGGGGAGTC
AGGCAACTATGGATGAACGAAATAGACAGATCGCTGAGATAGGTGCCTCACTGATTAAGCATTGGTAACT
GTCAGACCAAGTTTACTCATATATACTTTAGATTGATTTAAAACTTCATTTTTAATTTAAAAGGATCTAG
GTGAAGATCCTTTTTGATAATCTCATGACCAAAATCCCTTAACGTGAGTTTTCGTTCCACTGAGCGTCAG
ACCCCGTAGAAAAGATCAAAGGATCTTCTTGAGATCCTTTTTTTCTGCGCGTAATCTGCTGCTTGCAAAC
AAAAAAACCACCGCTACCAGCGGTGGTTTGTTTGCCGGATCAAGAGCTACCAACTCTTTTTCCGAAGGTA
ACTGGCTTCAGCAGAGCGCAGATACCAAATACTGTCCTTCTAGTGTAGCCGTAGTTAGGCCACCACTTCA
AGAACTCTGTAGCACCGCCTACATACCTCGCTCTGCTAATCCTGTTACCAGTGGCTGCTGCCAGTGGCGA
TAAGTCGTGTCTTACCGGGTTGGACTCAAGACGATAGTTACCGGATAAGGCGCAGCGGTCGGGCTGAACG
GGGGGTTCGTGCACACAGCCCAGCTTGGAGCGAACGACCTACACCGAACTGAGATACCTACAGCGTGAGC
TATGAGAAAGCGCCACGCTTCCCGAAGGGAGAAAGGCGGACAGGTATCCGGTAAGCGGCAGGGTCGGAAC
AGGAGAGCGCACGAGGGAGCTTCCAGGGGGAAACGCCTGGTATCTTTATAGTCCTGTCGGGTTTCGCCAC
CTCTGACTTGAGCGTCGATTTTTGTGATGCTCGTCAGGGGGGCGGAGCCTATGGAAAAACGCCAGCAACG
CGGCCTTTTTACGGTTCCTGGCCTTTTGCTGGCCTTTTGCTCACATGTTCTTTCCTGCGTTATCCCCTGA
TTCTGTGGATAACCGTATTACCGCCTTTGAGTGAGCTGATACCGCTCGCCGCAGCCGAACGACCGAGCGC
AGCGAGTCAGTGAGCGAGGAAGCGGAAGAGCGCCTGATGCGGTATTTTCTCCTTACGCATCTGTGCGGTA
TTTCACACCGCATATATGGTGCACTCTCAGTACAATCTGCTCTGATGCCGCATAGTTAAGCCAGTATACA
CTCCGCTATCGCTACGTGACTGGGTCATGGCTGCGCCCCGACACCCGCCAACACCCGCTGACGCGCCCTG
ACGGGCTTGTCTGCTCCCGGCATCCGCTTACAGACAAGCTGTGACCGTCTCCGGGAGCTGCATGTGTCAG
AGGTTTTCACCGTCATCACCGAAACGCGCGAGGCAGCTGCGGTAAAGCTCATCAGCGTGGTCGTGAAGCG
ATTCACAGATGTCTGCCTGTTCATCCGCGTCCAGCTCGTTGAGTTTCTCCAGAAGCGTTAATGTCTGGCT
TCTGATAAAGCGGGCCATGTTAAGGGCGGTTTTTTCCTGTTTGGTCACTGATGCCTCCGTGTAAGGGGGA
TTTCTGTTCATGGGGGTAATGATACCGATGAAACGAGAGAGGATGCTCACGATACGGGTTACTGATGATG
AACATGCCCGGTTACTGGAACGTTGTGAGGGTAAACAACTGGCGGTATGGATGCGGCGGGACCAGAGAAA
AATCACTCAGGGTCAATGCCAGCGCTTCGTTAATACAGATGTAGGTGTTCCACAGGGTAGCCAGCAGCAT
CCTGCGATGCAGATCCGGAACATAATGGTGCAGGGCGCTGACTTCCGCGTTTCCAGACTTTACGAAACAC
GGAAACCGAAGACCATTCATGTTGTTGCTCAGGTCGCAGACGTTTTGCAGCAGCAGTCGCTTCACGTTCG
CTCGCGTATCGGTGATTCATTCTGCTAACCAGTAAGGCAACCCCGCCAGCCTAGCCGGGTCCTCAACGAC
AGGAGCACGATCATGCGCACCCGTGGCCAGGACCCAACGCTGCCCGAGATCTCGATCCCGCGAAATTAAT
ACGACTCACTATAGGGAGACCACAACGGTTTCCCTCTAGAAATAATTTTGTTTAACTTTAAGAAGGAGAT
ATACATATGAGCGCGTCGCAGAAAGAAGGTAAGCTATCTACCGCTACCATTTCGGTTGATGGAAAATCCG
CCGAAATGCCTGTGCTTTCAGGCACTCTGGGACCGGATGTTATCGACATCCGCAAACTTCCGGCGCAACT
GGGCGTTTTCACGTTCGACCCAGGTTACGGGGAAACAGCGGCCTGCAACAGCAAAATCACCTTTATTGAT
GGTGATAAAGGCGTTCTGCTGCACCGTGGTTACCCTATTGCGCAGCTGGCCGAAAATGCTTCCTACGAAG
AAGTTATTTATCTGCTTTTGAATGGCGAACTGCCCAACAAGGCGCAGTACGACACCTTCACCAACACCCT
TACAAACCATACGCTGCTGCACGAGCAGATCCGTAACTTCTTTAACGGCTTCCGGCGTGATGCCCACCCA
ATGGCCATTCTGTGTGGTACGGTTGGGGCTTTGTCTGCCTTCTACCCAGATGCCAACGATATTGCCATTC
CCGCCAATCGGGATCTGGCCGCCATGCGGCTGATTGCCAAAATCCCAACCATTGCGGCATGGGCTTACAA
ATACACGCAGGGTGAAGCCTTTATCTACCCGCGGAATGATCTGAACTACGCAGAAAACTTCCTGTCCATG
ATGTTCGCGCGCATGTCCGAACCTTACAAGGTCAACCCTGTTCTGGCCCGCGCCATGAACCGGATTCTGA
TTCTGCATGCCGATCATGAGCAGAATGCCTCTACCTCCACCGTACGTCTGGCTGGTTCTACAGGGGCCAA
TCCGTTTGCCTGTATTGCTGCGGGCATTGCCGCTCTGTGGGGACCTGCACATGGTGGCGCAAACGAAGCT
GTGCTGAAAATGCTGGCCCGTATTGGCAAGAAAGAAAATATTCCTGCCTTTATCGCACAGGTGAAGGACA
AGAACAGCGGCGTAAAGCTGATGGGCTTTGGCCACCGCGTTTACAAGAACTTCGACCCACGTGCGAAGAT
CATGCAGCAGACCTGCCACGAAGTGCTGACAGAACTTGGCATTAAGGATGATCCGCTGCTGGATCTGGCG
GTTGAGCTGGAAAAGATTGCTCTGAGCGATGATTACTTCGTGCAGCGCAAACTTTACCCGAATGTGAATT
TCTACTCTGGCATCATTCTCAAGGCCATGGGCATCCCCACCAGTATGTTTACTGTGCTGTTTGCCGTAGC
CCGCACCACCGGCTGGGTGAGCCAGTGGAAGGAAATGATTGAAGAACCGGGCCAGCGTATCAGCCGCCCT
CGCCAGCTTTATATTGGCGCACCGCAGCGTGACTATGTGCCGCTTGCCAAACGCCTCGAGCACCACCACC
ACCACCACTGAGATCCGGCTGCTAACAAAGCCCGAAAGGAAGCTGAGTTGGCTGCTGCCACCGCTGAGCA
ATAACTAGCATAACCCCTTGGGGCCTCTAAACGGGTCTTGAGGGGTTTTTTGCTGAAAGGAGGAACTATA
TCCGGAT
Features (pLannotate 1.2.2; 13 found; start..end, strand, type, name):
     12..467     +  rep_origin     f1 ori (sequence partly withheld): f1 bacteriophage origin of replication; arrow indicates direction of (+) strand synthesis
    494..598     +  promoter       AmpR promoter: bla
    599..1459    +  CDS            AmpR: β-lactamase; bla; confers resistance to ampicillin, carbenicillin, and related antibiotics
   1630..2218    +  rep_origin     ori: high-copy-number ColE1/pMB1/pBR322/pUC origin of replication
   2404..2546    -  misc_feature   bom: basis of mobility region from pBR322
   2648..2839    -  CDS            rop: Rop protein, which maintains plasmids at low copy number; rop
   2856..3236    +  CDS            YPB1_ECOLX: Protein predicted: Swiss-Prot protein existence level 4. From Escherichia coli.
   3348..3366    +  promoter       T7 promoter: promoter for bacteriophage T7 RNA polymerase
   3398..3420    +  RBS            RBS: efficient ribosome binding site from bacteriophage T7 gene 10 (Olins and Rangwala, 1989)
   3428..4735    +  CDS            aarA: CISY_ACEAC - Experimental evidence at protein level: Swiss-Prot protein existence level 1. From Acetobacter aceti.
   4742..4759    +  CDS            9xHis (fragment): 9xHis affinity tag
   4769..4818    +  CDS            SET1 (fragment): solubility-enhancement tag derived from T7 phage gene 10B
   4826..4873    +  terminator     T7 terminator: transcription terminator for bacteriophage T7 RNA polymerase
