[The description below was written by a language model from this plasmid's Addgene catalogue record and pLannotate feature annotations shown in this document.]
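Description:
pJK699 is a bacterial expression plasmid built on the pET23a backbone, with a total size of 4,898 bp, that produces a point mutant of citrate synthase (AarA) from Acetobacter aceti strain 1023. The plasmid replicates in E. coli from a ColE1/pMB1-type origin and is selected with ampicillin through the bla β-lactamase gene and its own promoter. The catalogue lists it as high copy. The annotation also detects pBR322-derived bom and rop sequences next to the origin, as well as an f1 phage origin that would allow production of single-stranded DNA. A short predicted E. coli open reading frame annotated upstream of the expression cassette appears to be backbone sequence rather than part of the payload.

The aarA coding sequence was inserted between the NdeI and XhoI sites, both of which are retained. This places it downstream of the T7 promoter and the efficient T7 gene 10 ribosome binding site, and in frame with the vector-encoded C-terminal His6 tag, with the T7 terminator closing the cassette. The annotation software labels the tag as a fragment of a 9xHis feature, but its 18-nt length corresponds to six histidines. The small "SET1" fragment called after the tag is probably an incidental match to T7-derived vector sequence, not a functional fusion. The insert carries an Asp371-to-Asn substitution, giving the protein AarAH6-D371N. Transcription depends on T7 RNA polymerase, so expression requires a host strain that supplies that enzyme, while DH5alpha is listed only for propagation. The construct is intended for overproduction of the mutant enzyme and its purification by metal affinity chromatography. The record does not state the functional role of residue 371.
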