Addgene plasmid #71691: pJK699
Purpose: Produces Acetobacter aceti 1023 citrate synthase (AarA) with His6 tag and Asp371>Asn mutant (AarAH6-D371N)
Depositing lab: T. J. Kappock. Depositing organization: Purdue University.
Backbone
  Vector backbone: pET23a
  Backbone size w/o insert (bp): 3666
  Total vector size (bp): 4898
  Vector type: Bacterial Expression
Growth in bacteria
  Bacterial resistance: Ampicillin, 100 μg/mL
  Growth temperature: 37°C
  Growth strain: DH5alpha
  Copy number: High Copy
Gene/Insert
  Gene/Insert name: citrate synthase (alt names: aarA; glnA)
  Species: Acetobacter aceti 1023
  Mutation: changed Asp371 to Asn
  GenBank ID: KDE21011
  Promoter: T7 promoter
  Tag / fusion protein: His6 (C terminal on backbone)
  Cloning method: Restriction Enzyme; 5′ cloning site NdeI (not destroyed); 3′ cloning site XhoI (not destroyed)
  Sequencing primers: 5′ T7 promoter; 3′ T7 terminator
Terms and licenses: Academic/Nonprofit Terms; Industry Terms: Not Available to Industry
How to cite: pJK699 was a gift from T. J. Kappock (Addgene plasmid # 71691 ; http://n2t.net/addgene:71691 ; RRID:Addgene_71691)
