>Addgene plasmid #71691 | pJK699 | addgene partial sequence | sequence record 133969 | T7 5'-TAATACGACTCACTATAGGG-3'
ATAATTTTGTTTAACTTTAAGAAGGAGATATACATATGAGCGCGTCGCAGAAAGAAGGTAAGCTATCTAC
CGCTACCATTTCGGTTGATGGAAAATCCGCCGAAATGCCTGTGCTTTCAGGCACTCTGGGACCGGATGTT
ATCGACATCCGCAAACTTCCGGCGCAACTGGGCGTTTTCACGTTCGACCCAGGTTACGGGGAAACAGCGG
CCTGCAACAGCAAAATCACCTTTATTGATGGTGATAAAGGCGTTCTGCTGCACCGTGGTTACCCTATTGC
GCAGCTGGCCGAAAATGCTTCCTACGAAGAAGTTATTTATCTGCTTTTGAATGGCGAACTGCCCAACAAG
GCGCAGTACGACACCTTCACCAACACCCTTACAAACCATACGCTGCTGCACGAGCAGATCCGTAACTTCT
TTAACGGCTTCCGGCGTGATGCCCACCCAATGGCCATTCTGTGTGGTACGGTTGGGGCTTTGTCTGCCTT
CTACCCAGATGCCAACGATATTGCCATTCCCGCCAATCGGGATCTGGCCGCCATGCGGCTGATTGCCAAA
ATCCCAACCATTGCGGCATGGGCTTACAAATACACGCAGGGTGAAGCCTTTATCTACCCGCGGAATGATC
TGAACTACGCAGAAAACTTCCTGTCCATGATGTTCGCGCGCATGTCCGAACCTTACAAGGTCAACCCTGT
TCTGGCCCGCGCCATGAACCGGATTCTGATTCTGCATGCCGATCATGAGCAGAATGCCTCTACCTCCACC
GTACGTCTGGCTGGTTCTACAGGGGCCAATCCGTTTGCCTGTATTGCTGCGGGCATTGCCGCTCTGTGGG
GACCTGCACATGGTGGCGCAAACGAAGCTGTGCTGAAAATGCTGGCCCGTATTGGCAAGAAAGAAAATAT
TCCTGCCTTTATCGCACAGGTGAAGGACAAGAACAGCGGCGTAAAGCTGATGGGCTTTGGCCACCGCGTT
TACAAGAACTTCGACCCACGTGCGAAGATCATGCAGCAGACCTGCCACGAAGTGCTGACAGAACTTGGCA
TTAAGGATGATCCGCTGCTGGATCTGGCGGTTGAGCTGGAAAAGATTGCTCTGA
