>Addgene plasmid #71691 | pJK699 | addgene partial sequence | sequence record 133970 | T7term 5'-GCTAGTTATTGCTCAGCGG-3'
TTCCTTTCGGGCTTTGTTAGCAGCCGGATCTCAGTGGTGGTGGTGGTGGTGCTCGAGGCGTTTGGCAAGC
GGCACATAGTCACGCTGCGGTGCGCCAATATAAAGCTGGCGAGGGCGGCTGATACGCTGGCCCGGTTCTT
CAATCATTTCCTTCCACTGGCTCACCCAGCCGGTGGTGCGGGCTACGGCAAACAGCACAGTAAACATACT
GGTGGGGATGCCCATGGCCTTGAGAATGATGCCAGAGTAGAAATTCACATTCGGGTAAAGTTTGCGCTGC
ACGAAGTAATCATCGCTCAGAGCAATCTTTTCCAGCTCAACCGCCAGATCCAGCAGCGGATCATCCTTAA
TGCCAAGTTCTGTCAGCACTTCGTGGCAGGTCTGCTGCATGATCTTCGCACGTGGGTCGAAGTTCTTGTA
AACGCGGTGGCCAAAGCCCATCAGCTTTACGCCGCTGTTCTTGTCCTTCACCTGTGCGATAAAGGCAGGA
ATATTTTCTTTCTTGCCAATACGGGCCAGCATTTTCAGCACAGCTTCGTTTGCGCCACCATGTGCAGGTC
CCCACAGAGCGGCAATGCCCGCAGCAATACAGGCAAACGGATTGGCCCCTGTAGAACCAGCCAGACGTAC
GGTGGAGGTAGAGGCATTCTGCTCATGATCGGCATGCAGAATCAGAATCCGGTTCATGGCGCGGGCCAGA
ACAGGGTTGACCTTGTAAGGTTCGGACATGCGCGCGAACATCATGGACAGGAAGTTTTCTGCGTAGTTCA
GATCATTCCGCGGGTAGATAAAGGCTTCACCCTGCGTGTATTTGTAAGCCCATGCCGCAATGGTTGGGAT
TTTGGCAATCAGCCGCATGGCGGCCAGATCCCGATTGGCGGGAATGGCAATATCGTTGGCATCTGGGTAG
AAGGCAGACAAAGCCCCAACCGTACCACACAGAATGGCCATTGGGTGGGCATCACGCCGGAAGCCGTTAA
AGAAGTTACGGATCTGCTCGTGCAGCAGCGTATGGTTTGTAAGGGTGTTGGTGAAGGTGTCGTACTGCGC
CTTGTTGGGCAGTTCGCCATTCAAAAGCAGATAAATAACTTCTTCGTAGGAAGCATTTTCGGCCAGCTGC
GCAATAGGGTAACCACGGTGCA
